>Addgene plasmid #168251 | Tol2-LyzC-PBD-GFP-U6ac-rac2 guides | addgene full sequence | sequence record 356948 | Addgene NGS Result
CCACCTAAATTGTAAGCGTTAATATTTTGTTAAAATTCGCGTTAAATTTTTGTTAAATCAGCTCATTTTT
TAACCAATAGGCCGAAATCGGCAAAATCCCTTATAAATCAAAAGAATAGACCGAGATAGGGT
[37 nt withheld, positions 133-169]
AAAGAACGTGGACTCCAACGTCAAAGG
[32 nt withheld, positions 197-228]
GCTGGCTAAGAACTCATCAGCCTCCCCGGTCCATCTACCCACGTACCAATGCACCAATTGGCCACAATGA
CGGCTACTACATGGTGCCATTCCTTCCTCTTTATAGGAATGGAGACTACCTCCTGTCCAACAATGCTCTT
GGATACGAGTACGCCTACCTGTTGGACCCAGGTCATTGCACAACACCAGAAATGCCCTCTGATCTGCAAA
AGACGTGAATATCTGTTCAGACACCCATATCCACTCTGTTCCACACAGGTCAGAGGTTTGTCCAGGAGTT
CTTGACAGAGGTGTAAAAAGTACTCAAAAATTTTACTCAAGTGAAAGTACAAGTACTTAGGGAAAATTTT
ACTCAATTAAAAGTAAAAGTATCTGGCTAGAATCTTACTTGAGTAAAAGTAAAAAAGTACTCCATTAAAA
TTGTACTTGAGTATTAAGGAAGTAAAAGTAAAAGCAAGAAAGAAAACTAGAGATTCTTGTTTAAGCTTTT
AATCTCAAAAAACATTAAATGAAATGCATACAAGGTTTTATCCTGCTTTAGAACTGTTTGTATTTAATTA
TCAAACTATAAGACAGACAATCTAATGCCAGTACACGCTACTCAAAGTTGTAAAACCTCAGATTTAACTT
CAGTAGAAGCTGATTCTCAAAATTGTTAGTGTCAAGCCTAGCTCTTTTGGGGCTGAAAAGCAATCCTGCA
GTGCTGAAAAGCCTCTCACAGGCAGCCGATGCGGGAAGAGGTGTATTAGTCTTGATAGAGAGGCTGCAAA
TAGCAGGAAACGTGAGCAGAGACTCCCTGGTGTCTGAAACACAGGCCAGATGGGCCCTCGAGCAGGAAAC
AGCTATGACCATGATTACGCCAAGCTATCAACTTTGTATAGAAAAGTTGGCTCCGAATTCGCCCTTAAAA
CTCGAGAGTTTGACTTGGGTTGATTATAGCAAATAGTGGAACACAAACAGATTTTGAAATATTCTTGCAA
ATTTATTTATTAAATCCATTCAAATATTGTCATTTTTTGTACTGTGTAATTTATATTGATTTGCTCATAC
AATATTTACATTTCGCTTAAACAATACACTATTATTTATATTTAAAAATAGCTATATATAAATCAAATGT
ATAGCTCTTTTTTACACAATTAATCAAAGCTAAAATATTTGTCACACAAATACAGTAAGCCACTTCACAA
TGATATCTTCAAAATCTGTGCTTGACTGAATCATTTCATTTATTGTTTTGTAATTCACATTATACCTTAC
GTTCTCCAGGCACAGTTTGAATTGTTGATAAATGAAGATAATACATCTGATTTAATTAGTCTCCTTTGTT
TATAATAACTTTAATCTAATTTGATAGTAATAATTCCAGCAATACATCCATTACAATAAAAATCGCTTTT
TTATTTTGCACATTAGTTTGCCGGTATTTGTTTAAAGTTTCACCATACTTTTAAATCATGTGCTATTTGA
AAAGGGCTGTTATGACTGGAATTAAATGTTTTTTTTTATATCAGTGTTTTAGATTGAAGTACAATATTTA
TAGGTAAAATTCACCAGCATATGCTTAAAGATAGCCATGCTCCAGGTCCTTGTGTCCTTCTAAGGTCTGT
TTGTGGTTTAAGCTGTTTGTTGACACACGCTTGTCTTCTCCATTTTTCTGTGAAGTTATTGTCAGTTTAT
TGCACACTGGGTTGCATTAAGCTGCAGTTTTTTCACAACAGTTTTCCACATTGTAACAGTCAGTCTCCAA
ATTATTCCATCAGTCCTCAAATTTAGTCATTTGAGGCCATGAAAACACTTAAAACTACATGAAGGTAGTT
TGGCATTAGGTTTTAGACTTGTTCTTGTTTGGCATATTGCAACCTGTGTAAAAATGATTTGATTTTTATT
TTTTTTTTTTTTTTTTCAGAAAGAAACGGTCCAAAAAGAGTTATGTGAACATTTATCCATGTGTTTAATG
TTTTTTAAATTAAAAAAAAACATTTTTATTAAACCACTTGTGACTAAACCTTTTTTAGTTATTCTATTTT
GTGACGAGTCTGAATGGCCAAAGTACTCTTGAATCCAAAATCTTTATAGTAAAATGTTTAATCTTACTTG
CAGTGTTGGGTATAATTTGTAACAAAGTTGAATTCCATATCTGCTGAGTGAAAAAGTAAAGTAAGAGATT
GCTGTAAATATTTAGGTTATTTATTTATTAATACAATATAGAAAGTAACAAAACACAATGTAAAAAATCA
ATAAAGAAAGTAAATATTAAAAGTAATGATAAACTAATGATGTAAACAATATTAGCAACAAAGTTTGTAC
AATTCAGGGAGGGTAAAGAATTTCACCTAATAGTCAAACTCTGTATTAAATAATATAAAATCTTTGTTCT
TAGTCTGAAGAGGAGACTGTGAGAGAAAGCTTACTGGTTGTTAAATTAGAAAATTTGTAACTTGCAGATT
AAAATGATTTAAATAATTTTATAAAGGCCATGTTTGAAACAAATGTAAAAACATAATAAATGTTAAGAAT
TTCAGATATTGAGATTTTACAATTTAAAAAAAGCAATAAAGTAATAGCAGAGACCTACACTCTTAAAGTA
AATTACCCAACTCTGCTTACTAGTAACTTTTGGAATAGTTACTAGTATCCATTGAACAAATACTAGAATC
TAATTAAATTGTGTGAGTGTCCAATGAAAAGATTCTTGTATTTAAAACAGTACCAGTATCTATATATGTA
CAAAATTTAGTGCTAGCAAAATGCAAATAAATACTACTGCATATAATGGATTGCATTGTAAATCGACTCG
CCATAATACATTTATTTCCTATTTTTACTTTTAACAAAAAATAAGTTCACTGAGTATTTCATGTCATTAA
ATCGCATTAAACCTCTTGCATGCTTTATGTACACTAGTGCAGTTCGCTAAATGACCACCGGTGTCACTAA
TAACACGATCGTTTCTGAATTCTGCATTAAACGCCATTTATACGTTGCTCTTATTAGTAAACAATTTCTC
CATCATGAGCTCGACCAGTATTGCATATTTCATCCTCTTAAATCCAGAGTTGTTTCTTTTAATCACTTTC
TCTTCATGATAAAAGCAGTTTTTGGTTTTCAGAAGTTTACAACAAACCCAGTCAGTTATTGCCTCAGCAA
ACACTGGAGCAACTGCACACTTGTGAAAAGCTTCTTGCGAAACACAAACCTTTCTCTGGACTTATAAATA
AAGGCATTCAGCAGCTCCACCATACACCTCCACTGGTCTTGATAAAGGGATCCTTTAAGGGCGAATTCGA
CCCAAGTTTGTACAAAAAAGCAGGCTTGTAAAACGACGGCCAGTGAGCGCGCGTAATACGACTCACTATA
GGGCGAATTGGGTACCGGGCCCCCCCTCGAGAATACAAGCTACTTGTTCTTTTTGCAGGATCCAAACCAT
GGTGAGCAAGGGCGAGGAGCTGTTCACCGGGGTGGTGCCCATCCTGGTCGAGCTGGACGGCGACGTAAAC
GGCCACAAGTTCAGCGTGTCCGGCGAGGGCGAGGGCGATGCCACCTACGGCAAGCTGACCCTGAAGTTCA
TCTGCACCACCGGCAAGCTGCCCGTGCCCTGGCCCACCCTCGTGACCACCCTGACCTACGGCGTGCAGTG
CTTCAGCCGCTACCCCGACCACATGAAGCAGCACGACTTCTTCAAGTCCGCCATGCCCGAAGGCTACGTC
CAGGAGCGCACCATCTTCTTCAAGGACGACGGCAACTACAAGACCCGCGCCGAGGTGAAGTTCGAGGGCG
ACACCCTGGTGAACCGCATCGAGCTGAAGGGCATCGACTTCAAGGAGGACGGCAACATCCTGGGGCACAA
GCTGGAGTACAACTACAACAGCCACAACGTCTATATCATGGCCGACAAGCAGAAGAACGGCATCAAGGTG
AACTTCAAGATCCGCCACAACATCGAGGACGGCAGCGTGCAGCTCGCCGACCACTACCAGCAGAACACCC
CCATCGGCGACGGCCCCGTGCTGCTGCCCGACAACCACTACCTGAGCACCCAGTCCGCCCTGAGCAAAGA
CCCCAACGAGAAGCGCGATCACATGGTCCTGCTGGAGTTCGTGACCGCCGCCGGGATCACTCTCGGCATG
GACGAGCTGTACAAGTCCGGAAAAGAGCGCCCAGAGATCTCTCTTCCTTCAGACTTTGAGCATACGATTC
ATGTGGGTTTTGATGCAGTCACCGGGGAATTCACTGGAATTCCTGAGCAATGGGCACGACTACTCCAAAC
CTCCAACATAACAAAGCTGGAACAGAAGAAGAACCCACAAGCTGTTCTTGATGTTCTCAAGTTCTACGAC
TCCAAAGAAACGGTCAACAACCAGAAATCTAGAACTATAGTGAGTCGTATTACGTAGATCGCGGCCGCGG
TGGAGCTCCAGCTTTTGTTCCCTTTAGTGAGGGTTAATTGCGCGCTTGGCGTAATCATGGTCATAGCACC
CAGCTTTCTTGTACAAAGTTGAGATCTATAATTCACTGGCCGTCGTTTTACGGTACCATCGATGATGATC
CAGACATGATAAGATACATTGATGAGTTTGGACAAACCACAACTAGAATGCAGTGAAAAAAATGCTTTAT
TTGTGAAATTTGTGATGCTATTGCTTTATTTGTAACCATTATAAGCTGCAATAAACAAGTTAACAACAAC
AATTGCATTCATTTTATGTTTCAGGTTCAGGGGGAGGTGTGGGAGGTTTTTTAAAGCAAGTAAAACCTCT
ACAAATGTGGTATGGCTGATTATGATCCTCTAGATCCCTTGGGTAGCAGCGAAGTCGAGGCATTTCTGTC
CTGGCTGGTCTAGAGGTCTCTCAGGTTTAAAAAAAGCACCGACTCGGTGCCACTTTTTCAAGTTGATAAC
GGACTAGCCTTATTTAAACTTGCTATGCTGTTTCCAGCATAGCTCTTAAACACAGGGTCTCGCATTGGCC
CGAACTAGGAGCCTGGAGAACTGCTATATAAACCCGGGACTTCTGGGTATGTTTCTGCCATGTGGTAAGT
GGATAAACCTACTTATTCAACTCATTTACCTCAAACATGACAGTAAACCTCTTCGGGGCAAACCTGCAAA
CGCTTAAAACCTTCAAAGTTTGAAACCAGCAGTTTTGTAGAGGTTTACCGTAGTATTTTTGAACTGTAAA
GCATATGCAGAGGAAGCTGGTTTTAGGCTTGTGTGATTGGATGAGTTCTTCTGTGACGTAACTGATCTTT
TGTCCTCGTGTCCTTCGCCTTCCCCCACAGGCATGCGCGGACCTTCCCCCGCCGCAGACCAGAGGACAAC
ATGCTCAGACGCCAGCAAACGGCCCATCGAAACATTCACAGACTCTCGGATTGGAGAGACCGGGCCCGAG
GTCTCTGACTAAAAAAGCACCGACTCGGTGCCACTTTTTCAAGTTGATAACGGACTAGCCTTATTTAAAC
TTGCTATGCTGTTTCCAGCATAGCTCTTAAACGGGACTCTGGGATACAGCCCGAACCAAGAGCTGGAGGG
AGAGCTATATATACCAGGGACTTCTGGGTATGTTTTTGGGAGGTGGTGAGTGACTAAACCACTTATTCAG
CTCCCTTAGATCAAGTCTGACCCTATATCATGGTGACATAAACCTGCAAACTGATAAAACCTGAAGGATC
TCAAATCCAGAGTTTGTGTGAGGGATTACCGTGGTAATTTTCAAACTGTAAAGCATATGCAAAATTATCT
GGTCTTGGCTTGAGTGATTGGGTGTCTCGGTGTGATGCAGGGACGTTTTCAGTGACGTGTCCTTCTCCCT
CCCCCACAGGCATGCGCAGAACATTTCCCCCCTCCTTGAAGACCAGAACAAAAGACGCCGAGAGCAGGAA
ACTCGTCTTACTGAATGACCGAGGCTGGAGAAATCGACCCTAGGCAACTTTATTATACATAGTTGATAAT
TCACTGGCCGTCGTTTTACGGTACCATCGATGATGATCCAGACATGATAAGATACATTGATGAGTTTGGA
CAAACCACAACTAGAATGCAGTGAAAAAAATGCTTTATTTGTGAAATTTGTGATGCTATTGCTTTATTTG
TAACCATTATAAGCTGCAATAAACAAGTTAACAACAACAATTGCATTCATTTTATGTTTCAGGTTCAGGG
GGAGGTGTGGGAGGTTTTTTAAAGCAAGTAAAACCTCTACAAATGTGGTATGGCTGATTATGATCCTCTA
GATCAGATCTGCGAAGATACGGCCACGGGTGCTCTTGATCCTGTGGCTGATTTTGGACTGTGCTGCTCGC
AGCTGCTGATGAATCACATACTTCCTCCATTTTCTTCCACTGATTGACTGTTATAATTTCCCTAATTTCC
AGGTCAAGGTGCTGTGCATTGTGGTAATAGATGTGACATGACGTCACTTCCAAAGGACCAATGAACATGT
CTGACCAATTTCATATAATGTGAAAACGATTTTCATAGGCAGAATAAATAACATTTAAATTAAACTGGGC
ATCAGCGCAATTCAATTGGTTTGGTAATAGCAAGGGAAAATAGAATGAAGTGATCTCCAAAAAATAAGTA
CTTTTTGACTGTAAATAAAATTGTAAGGAGTAAAAAGTACTTTTTTTTCTAAAAAAATGTAATTAAGTAA
AAGTAAAAGTATTGATTTTTAATTGTACTCAAGTAAAGTAAAAATCCCCAAAAATAATACTTAAGTACAG
TAATCAAGTAAAATTACTCAAGTACTTTACACCTCTGGTTCTTGACCCCCTACCTTCAGCAAGCCCAGCA
GATCCACTAGTTCTAGAGCGGCCGCCACCGCGGTGGAGCTCCAGCTTTTGTTCCCTTTAGTGAGGGTTAA
TTGCGCGCTTGGCGTAATCATGGTCATAGCTGTTTCCTGTGTGAAATTGTTATCCGCTCACAATTCCACA
CAACATACGAGCCGGAAGCATAAAGTGTAAAGCCTGGGGTGCCTAATGAGTGAGCTAACTCACATTAATT
GCGTTGCGCTCACTGCCCGCTTTCCAGTCGGGAAACCTGTCGTGCCAGCTGCATTAATGAATCGGCCAAC
GCGCGGGGAGAGGCGGTTTGCGTATTGGGCGCTCTTCCGCTTCCTCGCTCACTGACTCGCTGCGCTCGGT
CGTTCGGCTGCGGCGAGCGGTATCAGCTCACTCAAAGGCGGTAATACGGTTATCCACAGAATCAGGGGAT
AACGCAGGAAAGAACATGTGAGCAAAAGGCCAGCAAAAGGCCAGGAACCGTAAAAAGGCCGCGTTGCTGG
CGTTTTTCCATAGGCTCCGCCCCCCTGACGAGCATCACAAAAATCGACGCTCAAGTCAGAGGTGGCGAAA
CCCGACAGGACTATAAAGATACCAGGCGTTTCCCCCTGGAAGCTCCCTCGTGCGCTCTCCTGTTCCGACC
CTGCCGCTTACCGGATACCTGTCCGCCTTTCTCCCTTCGGGAAGCGTGGCGCTTTCTCATAGCTCACGCT
GTAGGTATCTCAGTTCGGTGTAGGTCGTTCGCTCCAAGCTGGGCTGTGTGCACGAACCCCCCGTTCAGCC
CGACCGCTGCGCCTTATCCGGTAACTATCGTCTTGAGTCCAACCCGGTAAGACACGACTTATCGCCACTG
GCAGCAGCCACTGGTAACAGGATTAGCAGAGCGAGGTATGTAGGCGGTGCTACAGAGTTCTTGAAGTGGT
GGCCTAACTACGGCTACACTAGAAGAACAGTATTTGGTATCTGCGCTCTGCTGAAGCCAGTTACCTTCGG
AAAAAGAGTTGGTAGCTCTTGATCCGGCAAACAAACCACCGCTGGTAGCGGTGGTTTTTTTGTTTGCAAG
CAGCAGATTACGCGCAGAAAAAAAGGATCTCAAGAAGATCCTTTGATCTTTTCTACGGGGTCTGACGCTC
AGTGGAACGAAAACTCACGTTAAGGCATTTTGGTCATGAGATTATCAAAAAGGATCTTCACCTAGATCCT
TTTAAATTAAAAATGAAGTTTTAAATCAATCTAAAGTATATATGAGTAAACTTGGTCTGACAGTTACCAA
TGCTTAATCAGTGAGGCACCTATCTCAGCGATCTGTCTATTTCGTTCATCCATAGTTGCCTGACTCCCCG
TCGTGTAGATAACTACGATACGGGAGGGCTTACCATCTGGCCCCAGTGCTGCAATGATACCGCGAGACCC
ACGCTCACCGGCTCCAGATTTATCAGCAATAAACCAGCCAGCCGGAAGGGCCGAGCGCAGAAGTGGTCCT
GCAACTTTATCCGCCTCCATCCAGTCTATTAATTGTTGCCGGGAAGCTAGAGTAAGTAGTTCGCCAGTTA
ATAGTTTGCGCAACGTTGTTGCCATTGCTACAGGCATCGTGGTGTCACGCTCGTCGTTTGGTATGGCTTC
ATTCAGCTCCGGTTCCCAACGATCAAGGCGAGTTACATGATCCCCCATGTTGTGCAAAAAAGCGGTTAGC
TCCTTCGGTCCTCCGATCGTTGTCAGAAGTAAGTTGGCCGCAGTGTTATCACTCATGGTTATGGCAGCAC
TGCATAATTCTCTTACTGTCATGCCATCCGTAAGATGCTTTTCTGTGACTGGTGAGTACTCAACCAAGTC
ATTCTGAGAATAGTGTATGCGGCGACCGAGTTGCTCTTGCCCGGCGTCAATACGGGATAATACCGCGCCA
CATAGCAGAACTTTAAAAGTGCTCATCATTGGAAAACGTTCTTCGGGGCGAAAACTCTCAAGGATCTTAC
CGCTGTTGAGATCCAGTTCGATGTAACCCACTCGTGCACCCAACTGATCTTCAGCATCTTTTACTTTCAC
CAGCGTTTCTGGGTGAGCAAAAACAGGAAGGCAAAATGCCGCAAAAAAGGGAATAAGGGCGACACGGAAA
TGTTGAATACTCATACTCTTCCTTTTTCAATATTATTGAAGCATTTATCAGGGTTATTGTCTCATGAGCG
GATACATATTTGAATGTATTTAGAAAAATAAACAAATAGGGGTTCCGCGCACATTTCCCCGAAAAGTG
Features (pLannotate 1.2.2; 30 found; start..end, strand, type, name):
      7..228     -  rep_origin     M13 ori (fragment) (sequence partly withheld): M13 bacteriophage origin of replication; arrow indicates direction of (+) strand synthesis
    228..515     +  CDS            tyr (fragment) (sequence partly withheld): TYRO_ORYLA - Also known as tyro. Experimental evidence at transcript level: Swiss-Prot protein existence level 2. This is a copper-containing oxidase that functions in the formation of pigments such as melanins and other polyphenolic compounds. From Oryzias latipes (Japanese rice fish) (Japanese killifish).
   1097..1117    +  protein_bind   attB4: mutant version of attB; core recombination site for the Gateway® BP reaction BP Clonase™
   3521..3541    +  protein_bind   attB1: mutant version of attB; core recombination site for the Gateway® BP reaction BP Clonase™
   3544..3564    -  CDS            lacZα (fragment): LacZα fragment of β-galactosidase; lacZ fragment
   3572..3590    +  promoter       T7 promoter: promoter for bacteriophage T7 RNA polymerase
   3599..3619    -  misc_feature   MCS (fragment): pBluescript multiple cloning site
   3657..4373    +  CDS            EGFP: EGFP is a basic (constitutively fluorescent) green fluorescent protein published in 1996, derived from Aequorea victoria. It is reported to be a rapidly-maturing weak dimer with moderate acid sensitivity.
   4371..4595    +  CDS            Pak3 (fragment): PAK3_RAT - Experimental evidence at protein level: Swiss-Prot protein existence level 1. Serine/threonine protein kinase that plays a role in a variety of different signaling pathways including cytoskeleton regulation, cell migration, or cell cycle regulation. Plays a role in dendrite spine morphogenesis as well as synapse formation and plasticity. Acts as downstream effector of the small GTPases CDC42 and RAC1. Activation by the binding of active CDC42 and RAC1 results in a conformational change and a subsequent autophosphorylation on several serine and/or threonine residues. Phosphorylates M
   4603..4620    -  promoter       T7 promoter (fragment): promoter for bacteriophage T7 RNA polymerase
   4659..4677    -  promoter       T3 promoter: promoter for bacteriophage T3 RNA polymerase
   4706..4727    -  protein_bind   attB2 (fragment): mutant version of attB; recombination site for the Gateway® BP reaction BP Clonase™
   4739..4759    +  CDS            lacZα (fragment): LacZα fragment of β-galactosidase; lacZ fragment
   4775..4909    -  polyA_signal   SV40 poly(A) signal: SV40 polyadenylation signal
   4932..5015    -  CDS            large T antigen (fragment): large T antigen from SV40 (simian virus 40)
   5094..5161    -  misc_RNA       tracrRNA (fragment): trans-activating CRISPR RNA for the Streptococcus pyogenes CRISPR/Cas9 system
   5635..5702    -  misc_RNA       tracrRNA (fragment): trans-activating CRISPR RNA for the Streptococcus pyogenes CRISPR/Cas9 system
   6153..6173    -  protein_bind   attB3: mutant version of attB; core recombination site for the Gateway® BP reaction BP Clonase™
   6177..6197    +  CDS            lacZα (fragment): LacZα fragment of β-galactosidase; lacZ fragment
   6213..6347    -  polyA_signal   SV40 poly(A) signal: SV40 polyadenylation signal
   6370..6453    -  CDS            large T antigen (fragment): large T antigen from SV40 (simian virus 40)
   7019..7059    -  misc_feature   MCS (fragment): pBluescript multiple cloning site
   7072..7090    -  promoter       T3 promoter: promoter for bacteriophage T3 RNA polymerase
   7135..7151    -  protein_bind   lac operator: The lac repressor binds to the lac operator to inhibit transcription in E. coli. This inhibition can be relieved by adding lactose or isopropyl-β-D-thiogalactopyranoside (IPTG). lac repressor encoded by lacI
   7159..7189    -  promoter       lac promoter: promoter for the E. coli lac operon
   7204..7225    -  protein_bind   CAP binding site: CAP binding activates transcription in the presence of cAMP. E. coli catabolite activator protein
   7238..7330    -  CDS            lacI (fragment): lac repressor; lacI; The lac repressor binds to the lac operator to inhibit transcription in E. coli. This inhibition can be relieved by adding lactose or isopropyl-β-D-thiogalactopyranoside (IPTG).
   7513..8101    -  rep_origin     ori: high-copy-number ColE1/pMB1/pBR322/pUC origin of replication
   8272..9132    -  CDS            AmpR: β-lactamase; bla; confers resistance to ampicillin, carbenicillin, and related antibiotics
   9133..9237    -  promoter       AmpR promoter: bla
