[The description below was written by a language model from this plasmid's Addgene catalogue record and pLannotate feature annotations shown in this document.]
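Description:
Tol2-LyzC-PBD-GFP-U6ac-rac2 guides is a 9.3 kb zebrafish expression plasmid assembled by multisite Gateway cloning, as shown by the attB4, attB1, attB2 and attB3 recombination scars that separate its modules. The name indicates a Tol2 transposon destination backbone for genomic integration in zebrafish. The Tol2 arms themselves are not annotated, although a fragment matching medaka tyrosinase, a locus associated with the original Tol2 element, appears near one end. In bacteria the plasmid is maintained through a high-copy ColE1/pUC origin and selected with ampicillin via the AmpR β-lactamase gene. A partial M13 origin and lac promoter/operator remnants are left over from the pBluescript-type backbone.

The segment between attB4 and attB1 is unannotated but corresponds in position to the LyzC promoter listed in the record, which per the stated purpose directs expression in neutrophils. Downstream, between attB1 and attB2, sits an EGFP coding sequence directly followed by a fragment matching a PAK-family kinase. This fragment is the p21-binding domain (PBD), which binds GTP-loaded Rac/Cdc42, so the fluorescent fusion serves as a localisation reporter for active Rac. Although the name reads PBD-GFP, the feature table places EGFP upstream of the PBD. An SV40 poly(A) signal follows. Between attB2 and attB3 lie two reverse-oriented S. pyogenes guide RNA scaffolds, consistent with the two rac2-targeting guides; their presumed U6a and U6c promoters are implied by the name only and are not annotated.

No Cas9 gene is annotated, so the nuclease must be supplied separately, presumably by a neutrophil-restricted Cas9 line. The stated use is to visualise active Rac in zebrafish neutrophils in which rac2 has been knocked out specifically in that lineage.
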