Addgene plasmid #168251: Tol2-LyzC-PBD-GFP-U6ac-rac2 guides
Purpose: "label active Rac under Rac2 neutrophil-specific knockout background"
Depositing lab: Qing Deng. Depositing organization: Purdue University. Publication: A robust and flexible CRISPR/Cas9-based system for neutrophil-specific gene inactivation in zebrafish. Wang Y, Hsu AY, Walton EM, Park SJ, Syahirah R, Wang T, Zhou W, Ding C, Lemke AP, Zhang G, Tobin DM, Deng Q. J Cell Sci. 2021 Apr 15;134(8). pii: 237799. doi: 10.1242/jcs.258574. Epub 2021 Apr 22. PubMed 33722979.
Backbone
  Vector backbone: pME-GFP
  Modifications to backbone: remove GFP and add PBD-GFP
  Vector type: Zebrafish expression
Growth in bacteria
  Bacterial resistance: Ampicillin, 100 μg/mL
  Growth temperature: 37°C
  Growth strain: DH5alpha
  Copy number: Unknown
Gene/Insert
  Gene/Insert name: PBD GFP
  gRNA/shRNA sequence: gggccaatgcgagaccctgt/gggctgtatcccagagtccc
  Promoter: LyzC
  Cloning method: Gateway Cloning
  Sequencing primers: 5′ GGTCGACTCGCCACCAATACAAGCTACTTGTTCTTTTTGC; 3′ CTCCACCGCGGCCGCCTACGTAATACGACTCACTATAG
Terms and licenses: Academic/Nonprofit Terms; Industry Terms: Not Available to Industry
How to cite: Tol2-LyzC-PBD-GFP-U6ac-rac2 guides was a gift from Qing Deng (Addgene plasmid # 168251 ; http://n2t.net/addgene:168251 ; RRID:Addgene_168251)
